>Addgene plasmid #221525 | PSMC3_miniTurbo_Nterm | addgene full sequence | sequence record 439440 | Addgene NGS Result
TCCTCCACGCGCCTCATAGCCACGTTAATCCCGGCGCCAATGACGATCTGTGCAGCATCGCCTGTTATTC
CGGCCAGCTCCACCAGGATGCCTGCCAGCTTTCTATCCTGCAGATACAGGTCATTGGGCCATTTGACTCG
CACCTTGTCTGCTCCCAGCTTTCGCAGCGCTTCTGCCATGACAATTCCGATGACCGGGCCCAGGCCGATT
GCTGCTGGTCCCCGCTTCAGGCGCCAAAACATACTCAGGTACAGGTTAGCTCCAAAAGGAGAGAACCATT
TCCTCCCTCTGCTTCCTCTCCCTGCCTGCTGATATTCTGCAATGCAAGCATCCCCACTCTTCAGCTCGCC
GATTCGATCCAGCAGGTACTGATTGGTGGAGTCGACCACAGGCAGGACTGCCACGCTCCCGCCGTCCAGC
TGTCCCAGAATCTGTTTAGCGTTCAGCAGCGGGATGCTAGCCATGGTGGCGCTAGCTGGATCCGAGCTCG
GTACCAAGCTTAAGTTTAAACGCTAGAGTCCGGAGGCTGGATCGGTCCCGGTGTCTTCTATGGAGGTCAA
AACAGCGTGGATGGCGTCTCCAGGCGATCTGACGGTTCACTAAACGAGCTCGTCGACGATCTCTATCACT
GATAGGGAGATCTCTATCACTGATAGGGAGAGCTCTGCTTATATAGACCTCCCACCGTACACGCCTACCG
CCCATTTGCGTCAATGGGGCGGAGTTGTTACGACATTTTGGAAAGTCCCGTTGATTTTGGTGCCAAAACA
AACTCCCATTGACGTCAATGGGGTGGAGACTTGGAAATCCCCGTGAGTCAAACCGCTATCCACGCCCATT
GATGTACTGCCAAAACCGCATCACCATGGTAATAGCGATGACTAATACGTAGATGTACTGCCAAGTAGGA
AAGTCCCATAAGGTCATGTACTGGGCATAATGCCAGGCGGGCCATTTACCGTCATTGACGTCAATAGGGG
GCGTACTTGGCATATGATACACTTGATGTACTGCCAAGTGGGCAGTTTACCGTAAATACTCCACCCATTG
ACGTCAATGGAAAGTCCCTATTGGCGTTACTATGGGAACATACGTCATTATTGACGTCAATGGGCGGGGG
TCGTTGGGCGGTCAGCCAGGCGGGCCATTTACCGTAAGTTATGTAACGCGGAACTCCATATATGGGCTAT
GAACTAATGACCCCGTAATTGATTACTATTAATAACTAGTCAATAATCAATGTCAACGCGTATATCTGGC
CCGTACATCGCGAAGCAGCGCAAAACGCCTAACCCTAAGCAGATTCTTCATGCAATTGTCGGTCAAGCCT
TGCCTTGTTGTAGCTTAAATTTTGCTCGCGCACTACTCAGCGACCTCCAACACACAAGCAGGGAGCAGAT
ACTGGCTTAACTATGCGGCATCAGAGCAGATTGTACTGAGAGTGCACCATAGGGGATCGGGAGATCTCCC
GATCCGTCGACGTCAGGTGGCACTTTTCGGGGAAATGTGCGCGGAACCCCTATTTGTTTATTTTTCTAAA
TACATTCAAATATGTATCCGCTCATGAGACAATAACCCTGATAAATGCTTCAATAATATTGAAAAAGGAA
GAGTATGAGTATTCAACATTTCCGTGTCGCCCTTATTCCCTTTTTTGCGGCATTTTGCCTTCCTGTTTTT
GCTCACCCAGAAACGCTGGTGAAAGTAAAAGATGCTGAAGATCAGTTGGGTGCACGAGTGGGTTACATCG
AACTGGATCTCAACAGCGGTAAGATCCTTGAGAGTTTTCGCCCCGAAGAACGTTTTCCAATGATGAGCAC
TTTTAAAGTTCTGCTATGTGGCGCGGTATTATCCCGTATTGACGCCGGGCAAGAGCAACTCGGTCGCCGC
ATACACTATTCTCAGAATGACTTGGTTGAGTACTCACCAGTCACAGAAAAGCATCTTACGGATGGCATGA
CAGTAAGAGAATTATGCAGTGCTGCCATAACCATGAGTGATAACACTGCGGCCAACTTACTTCTGACAAC
GATCGGAGGACCGAAGGAGCTAACCGCTTTTTTGCACAACATGGGGGATCATGTAACTCGCCTTGATCGT
TGGGAACCGGAGCTGAATGAAGCCATACCAAACGACGAGCGTGACACCACGATGCCTGTAGCAATGGCAA
CAACGTTGCGCAAACTATTAACTGGCGAACTACTTACTCTAGCTTCCCGGCAACAATTAATAGACTGGAT
GGAGGCGGATAAAGTTGCAGGACCACTTCTGCGCTCGGCCCTTCCGGCTGGCTGGTTTATTGCTGATAAA
TCTGGAGCCGGTGAGCGTGGGTCTCGCGGTATCATTGCAGCACTGGGGCCAGATGGTAAGCCCTCCCGTA
TCGTAGTTATCTACACGACGGGGAGTCAGGCAACTATGGATGAACGAAATAGACAGATCGCTGAGATAGG
TGCCTCACTGATTAAGCATTGGTAACTGTCAGACCAAGTTTACTCATATATACTTTAGATTGATTTAAAA
CTTCATTTTTAATTTAAAAGGATCTAGGTGAAGATCCTTTTTGATAATCTCATGACCAAAATCCCTTAAC
GTGAGTTTTCGTTCCACTGAGCGTCAGACCCCGTAGAAAAGATCAAAGGATCTTCTTGAGATCCTTTTTT
TCTGCGCGTAATCTGCTGCTTGCAAACAAAAAAACCACCGCTACCAGCGGTGGTTTGTTTGCCGGATCAA
GAGCTACCAACTCTTTTTCCGAAGGTAACTGGCTTCAGCAGAGCGCAGATACCAAATACTGTTCTTCTAG
TGTAGCCGTAGTTAGGCCACCACTTCAAGAACTCTGTAGCACCGCCTACATACCTCGCTCTGCTAATCCT
GTTACCAGTGGCTGCTGCCAGTGGCGATAAGTCGTGTCTTACCGGGTTGGACTCAAGACGATAGTTACCG
GATAAGGCGCAGCGGTCGGGCTGAACGGGGGGTTCGTGCACACAGCCCAGCTTGGAGCGAACGACCTACA
CCGAACTGAGATACCTACAGCGTGAGCTATGAGAAAGCGCCACGCTTCCCGAAGGGAGAAAGGCGGACAG
GTATCCGGTAAGCGGCAGGGTCGGAACAGGAGAGCGCACGAGGGAGCTTCCAGGGGGAAACGCCTGGTAT
CTTTATAGTCCTGTCGGGTTTCGCCACCTCTGACTTGAGCGTCGATTTTTGTGATGCTCGTCAGGGGGGC
GGAGCCTATGGAAAAACGCCAGCAACGCGGCCTTTTTACGGTTCCTGGCCTTTTGCTGGCCTTTTGCTCA
CATGTTCTTTCCTGCGTTATCCCCTGATTCTGTGGATAACCGTATTACCGCCTTTGAGTGAGCTGATACC
GCTCGCCGCAGCCGAACGACCGAGCGCAGCGAGTCAGTGAGCGAGGAAGCGGAAGAGCGCCCAATACGCA
AACCGCCTCTCCCCGCGCGTTGGCCGATTCATTAATGCAGCTGGCACGACAGGTTTCCCGACTGGAAAGC
GGGCAGTGAGCGCAACGCAATTAATGTGAGTTAGCTCACTCATTAGGCACCCCAGGCTTTACACTTTATG
CTTCCGGCTCGTATGTTGTGTGGAATTGTGAGCGGATAACAATTTCACACAGGAAACAGCTATGACCATG
ATTACGCCAAGCTCTAGCTAGAGGTCGACGGTATACAGACATGATAAGATACATTGATGAGTTTGGACAA
ACCACAACTAGAATGCAGTGAAAAAAATGCTTTATTTGTGAAATTTGTGATGCTATTGCTTTATTTGTAA
CCATTATAAGCTGCAATAAACAAGTTGGGGTGGGCGAAGAACTCCAGCATGAGATCCCCGCGCTGGAGGA
TCATCCAGCCGGCGTCCCGGAAAACGATTCCGAAGCCCAACCTTTCATAGAAGGCGGCGGTGGAATCGAA
ATCTCGTAGTACGTGCTATTCCTTTGCCCTCGGACGAGTGCTGGGGCGTCGGTTTCCACTATCGGCGAGT
ACTTCTACACAGCCATCGGTCCAGACGGCCGCGCTTCTGCGGGCGATTTGTGTACGCCCGACAGTCCCGG
CTCCGGATCGGACGATTGCGTCGCATCGACCCTGCGCCCAAGCTGCATCATCGAAATTGCCGTCAACCAA
GCTCTGATAGAGTTGGTCAAGACCAATGCGGAGCATATACGCCCGGAGCCGCGGCGATCCTGCAAGCTCC
GGATGCCTCCGCTCGAAGTAGCGCGTCTGCTGCTCCATACAAGCCAACCACGGCCTCCAGAAGAAGATGT
TGGCGACCTCGTATTGGGAATCCCCGAACATCGCCTCGCTCCAGTCAATGACCGCTGTTATGCGGCCATT
GTCCGTCAGGACATTGTTGGAGCCGAAATCCGCGTGCACGAGGTGCCGGACTTCGGGGCAGTCCTCGGCC
CAAAGCATCAGCTCATCGAGAGCCTGCGCGACGGACGCACTGACGGTGTCGTCCATCACAGTTTGCCAGT
GATACACATGGGGATCAGCAATCGCGCATATGAAATCACGCCATGTAGTGTATTGACCGATTCCTTGCGG
TCCGAATGGGCCGAACCCGCTCGTCTGGCTAAGATCGGCCGCAGCGATCGCATCCATGGCCTCCGCGACC
GGCTGCAGAACAGCGGGCAGTTCGGTTTCAGGCAGGTCTTGCAACGTGACACCCTGTGCACGGCGGGAGA
TGCAATAGGTCAGGCTCTCGCTGAATTCCCCAATGTCAAGCACTTCCGGAATCGGGAGCGCGGCCGATGC
AAAGTGCCGATAAACATAACGATCTTTGTAGAAACCATCGGCGCAGCTATTTACCCGCAGGACATATCCA
CGCCCTCCTACATCGAAGCTGAAAGCACGAGATTCTTCGCCCTCCGAGAGCTGCATCAGGTCGGAGACGC
TGTCGAACTTTTCGATCAGAAACTTCTCGACAGACGTCGCGGTGAGTTCAGGCTTTTTGGCCAAGGAAGT
TCCTATACTTTCTAGAGAATAGGAACTTCGGAATAGGAACTTCTAGGTACGTGAACCATCACCCT
[91 nt withheld, positions 5036-5126]
G
[124 nt withheld, positions 5128-5251]
GGGGATACCCCCTAGAGCCCCAGCTGGTTCTTTCCGCCTCAGAAGCCATAGAGCCCACCGCATCCCCAGC
ATGCCTGCTATTGTCTTCCCAATCCTCCCCCTTGCTGTCCTGCCCCACCCCACCCCCCAGAATAGAATGA
CACCTACTCAGACAATGCGATGCAATTTCCTCATTTTATTAGGAAAGGACAGTGGGAGTGGCACCTTCCA
GGGTCAAGGAAGGCACGGGGGAGGGGCAAACAACAGATGGCTGGCAACTAGAAGGCACAGTCGAGGCTGA
TCAGCGGGTTTAAACGGGCCCTCTAGACTCGAGTCACACCACTTTGTACAAGAAAGCTGGGTCCTA
[1317 nt withheld, positions 5598-6914]
GGTGGAGCCTGCTTTTTTGTACAAACTTGTGGGCGCGCCTAGTTTATCGTCATCGTCTTTGTAGTCGTCC
TGCAGCTTTTCGGCAGACCGCAGACTGATTTCTCCGCCCATCCAGGGTTTGATAACTCCGTCCTGTTCCA
GCAGCAGGGCTCCCTGTTTATCAATCCCCCGGCTAATCCCGAAAATCTCTTTGTCCCCAATGATCAGCTT
CACGGGTCTATTGATGAAGTTATCCAGCTTCTCCCACCGTGACAGATATGGAGCCAGGCCTTCCTGCTCG
AACAGTTCCAGGGCTGCCCGCAGCTCTCGGATCAGCATAGCGGCCAGAGTATTCCTGTCCAGGTTAATCC
CTGCTTCCTGCAGTGTGATCCAGCCCTGATTGACCACGCTT
Features (pLannotate 1.2.2; 25 found; start..end, strand, type, name):
    578..611     -  promoter       TRE3GV promoter (fragment): 3rd-generation Tet-responsive promoter that can be activated by binding of Tet-On® 3G, optimized for retroviral and lentiviral vectors
    619..638     -  promoter       PLtetO-1 promoter (fragment): modified phage lambda PL promoter with tet operator sites (Lutz and Bujard, 1997)
    640..659     -  promoter       PLtetO-1 promoter (fragment): modified phage lambda PL promoter with tet operator sites (Lutz and Bujard, 1997)
    661..864     -  promoter       CMV promoter: human cytomegalovirus (CMV) immediate early promoter
    865..1244    -  enhancer       CMV enhancer: human cytomegalovirus immediate early enhancer
   1399..1451    +  misc_feature   bom (fragment): basis of mobility region from pBR322
   1510..1614    +  promoter       AmpR promoter: bla
   1615..2475    +  CDS            AmpR: β-lactamase; bla; confers resistance to ampicillin, carbenicillin, and related antibiotics
   2646..3234    +  rep_origin     ori: high-copy-number ColE1/pMB1/pBR322/pUC origin of replication
   3417..3509    +  CDS            lacI (fragment): lac repressor; lacI; The lac repressor binds to the lac operator to inhibit transcription in E. coli. This inhibition can be relieved by adding lactose or isopropyl-β-D-thiogalactopyranoside (IPTG).
   3522..3543    +  protein_bind   CAP binding site: CAP binding activates transcription in the presence of cAMP. E. coli catabolite activator protein
   3558..3588    +  promoter       lac promoter: promoter for the E. coli lac operon
   3596..3612    +  protein_bind   lac operator: The lac repressor binds to the lac operator to inhibit transcription in E. coli. This inhibition can be relieved by adding lactose or isopropyl-β-D-thiogalactopyranoside (IPTG). lac repressor encoded by lacI
   3685..3806    -  polyA_signal   SV40 poly(A) signal: SV40 polyadenylation signal
   3801..3926    -  CDS            ble (fragment): BLE_KLEPN - Experimental evidence at protein level: Swiss-Prot protein existence level 1. Binding protein with a strong affinity to the bleomycin family of antibiotics. Binds to CL990; an antimitotic-antibiotic compound. From Klebsiella pneumoniae.
   3936..4958    -  CDS            HygR: aminoglycoside phosphotransferase from E. coli; aph(4)-Ia; confers resistance to hygromycin
   4966..5013    -  protein_bind   FRT: FLP-mediated recombination occurs in the 8-bp core sequence TCTAGAAA (Turan and Bode, 2011). FLP recombinase from the Saccharomyces cerevisiae 2μ plasmid
   5018..5251    -  rep_origin     f1 ori (fragment) (sequence partly withheld): f1 bacteriophage origin of replication; arrow indicates direction of (+) strand synthesis
   5272..5293    -  promoter       SV40 promoter (fragment): SV40 enhancer and early promoter
   5297..5521    -  polyA_signal   bGH poly(A) signal: bovine growth hormone polyadenylation signal
   5569..5593    +  protein_bind   attB2: mutant version of attB; recombination site for the Gateway® BP reaction BP Clonase™
   5598..6914    -  CDS            PSMC3 (sequence withheld): PRS6A_HUMAN - Also known as TBP1. Experimental evidence at protein level: Swiss-Prot protein existence level 1. Component of the 26S proteasome, a multiprotein complex involved in the ATP-dependent degradation of ubiquitinated proteins. This complex plays a key role in the maintenance of protein homeostasis by removing misfolded or damaged proteins, which could impair cellular functions, and by removing proteins whose functions are no longer required. Therefore, the proteasome participates in numerous cellular processes, including cell cycle progression, apoptosis, or DNA damage repair. PSMC3
   6920..6944    -  protein_bind   attB1: mutant version of attB; recombination site for the Gateway® BP reaction BP Clonase™
   6957..6980    -  CDS            3xFLAG (fragment): three tandem FLAG® epitope tags
   6990..455     -  CDS            miniTurbo (across the origin): N-terminally truncated mutant of the E. coli biotin ligase BioID engineered for improved catalytic efficiency (Branon et al., 2018)
