[The description below was written by a language model from this plasmid's Addgene catalogue record and pLannotate feature annotations shown in this document.]
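Description:
PSMC3_miniTurbo_Nterm is a mammalian expression plasmid of about 7.3 kb for proximity-dependent biotinylation studies of the human proteasome subunit PSMC3 (also called RPT5 or TBP1). It was made by Gateway recombination of the roughly 1.3 kb PSMC3 coding sequence into the miniTurbo_Nterm destination backbone. In bacteria it replicates from a high-copy ColE1/pUC-type origin and is selected with ampicillin through the β-lactamase gene. A fragment of an f1 origin and remnants of lac regulatory sequences are also annotated in the backbone.

The expression unit consists of the CMV enhancer and promoter followed by short matches to tet operator-containing promoters, which suggests a tetracycline-regulated CMV promoter, although the record does not state this explicitly. Downstream lies a single reading frame: miniTurbo, a truncated, engineered E. coli biotin ligase with high catalytic efficiency; a FLAG epitope sequence (annotated as a fragment of 3xFLAG); the attB1 site; and PSMC3. This is followed by attB2 and the bovine growth hormone polyadenylation signal. The ligase and tag therefore sit at the N terminus of PSMC3, an ATPase component of the 26S proteasome.

An FRT site lies directly upstream of a hygromycin resistance gene that has an SV40 polyadenylation signal but no annotated promoter of its own. This arrangement is typical of vectors designed for FLP-mediated integration into a host cell line carrying a genomic FRT site, where correct insertion activates hygromycin resistance. The construct can be used to biotinylate proteins near PSMC3 in living cells, allowing capture and identification of proteasome-associated proteins, with the FLAG tag available for detecting the fusion.
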