Addgene plasmid #221525: PSMC3_miniTurbo_Nterm
Purpose: Flag-tagged biotinylation enzyme for co-expression of Psmc3
Depositing lab: Alessandro Ori. Depositing organization: Leibniz Institute on Aging - Fritz Lipmann Institute (FLI).
Backbone
  Vector backbone: miniTurbo_Nterm
  Backbone size w/o insert (bp): 5985
  Vector type: Mammalian Expression
  Selectable markers: Hygromycin
Growth in bacteria
  Bacterial resistance: Ampicillin, 100 μg/mL
  Growth temperature: 37°C
  Growth strain: DH5alpha
  Copy number: High Copy
Gene/Insert
  Gene/Insert name: PSMC3
  Species: H. sapiens (human)
  Insert size (bp): 1320
  Entrez Gene: PSMC3 (a.k.a. DCIDP, RPT5, TBP1)
  Tag / fusion protein: miniTurbo (N terminal on insert)
  Cloning method: Gateway Cloning
Terms and licenses: Academic/Nonprofit Terms; Industry Terms: Not Available to Industry
How to cite: PSMC3_miniTurbo_Nterm was a gift from Alessandro Ori (Addgene plasmid # 221525 ; http://n2t.net/addgene:221525 ; RRID:Addgene_221525)
